Addgene plasmid #160219: pGEM-T Easy-AtpU6-29
Purpose: AtpU6-29 Golden Gate level 0 piece to express gRNAs
Depositing lab: Matias Kirst. Depositing organization: University of Florida. Publication: Simple, efficient and open-source CRISPR/Cas9 strategy for multi-site genome editing in Populus tremula x alba. Triozzi P, Schmidt HW, Dervinis C, Kirst M, Conde D. Tree Physiol. 2021 May 7. pii: 6270869. doi: 10.1093/treephys/tpab066. PubMed 33960379.
Backbone
  Vector backbone: pGEMT -Easy
  Backbone manufacturer: PROMEGA
  Backbone size w/o insert (bp): 3015
  Total vector size (bp): 3325
  Vector type: Golden Gate level 0 piece to express gRNAs
Growth in bacteria
  Bacterial resistance: Ampicillin, 100 μg/mL
  Growth temperature: 37°C
  Growth strain: DH5alpha
  Copy number: Unknown
Gene/Insert
  Gene/Insert name: pAtU6-29 promoter
  Insert size (bp): 310
  Cloning method: TOPO Cloning
  Sequencing primers: 5′ ATGGCGGCCGCGGGAATTCGAT; 3′ GGCCGCGAATTCACTAGTGAT
Terms and licenses: Academic/Nonprofit Terms; Industry Terms: Not Available to Industry
How to cite: pGEM-T Easy-AtpU6-29 was a gift from Matias Kirst (Addgene plasmid # 160219 ; http://n2t.net/addgene:160219 ; RRID:Addgene_160219)
