[The description below was written by a language model from this plasmid's Addgene catalogue record and pLannotate feature annotations shown in this document.]
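Description:
pGEM-T Easy-AtpU6-29 is a small bacterial cloning plasmid (3,325 bp) that stores a single Golden Gate "level 0" part: the AtU6-29 promoter, a 310 bp insert intended to drive guide RNA expression in plant CRISPR/Cas9 constructs. The name suggests an Arabidopsis thaliana origin, but the record has no species field. U6 promoters are RNA polymerase III promoters, commonly chosen for gRNAs because they produce short, uncapped, non-polyadenylated transcripts with defined ends. The backbone is the commercial pGEM-T Easy vector (3,015 bp), which is propagated in E. coli through a high-copy ColE1/pUC-type origin and selected with ampicillin via the bla (AmpR) gene and its own promoter. An f1 origin is also present, allowing single-stranded DNA production with helper phage.

The insert sits in the multiple cloning region between the T7 and SP6 phage promoters. This region interrupts the lacZα fragment, which is controlled by the lac promoter, lac operator and CAP binding site, the arrangement that normally supports blue/white screening for inserts. The automated annotation does not label the U6 promoter itself. The short "VESPI_VESMG" CDS fragment called just upstream of the SP6 promoter is most likely a spurious database match rather than a real coding feature, and the lacI and bom fragments are backbone remnants. The Type IIS restriction sites flanking the part are not listed in the record.

The plasmid has no plant selection marker, Cas9 or gRNA scaffold. It serves as a donor module that is combined with other parts in Golden Gate assembly to build gRNA expression units, as part of a multi-site genome editing toolkit developed for the hybrid poplar Populus tremula x alba.
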