Features (pLannotate 1.2.2; 13 found; start..end, strand, type, name):
    337..438     -  CDS            VESPI_VESMG (fragment): Experimental evidence at protein level: Swiss-Prot protein existence level 1. Shows contractile activity on isolated ileum smooth muscle. From Vespa magnifica (Hornet).
    450..468     -  promoter       SP6 promoter: promoter for bacteriophage SP6 RNA polymerase
    510..526     -  protein_bind   lac operator: The lac repressor binds to the lac operator to inhibit transcription in E. coli. This inhibition can be relieved by adding lactose or isopropyl-β-D-thiogalactopyranoside (IPTG). lac repressor encoded by lacI
    534..564     -  promoter       lac promoter: promoter for the E. coli lac operon
    579..600     -  protein_bind   CAP binding site: CAP binding activates transcription in the presence of cAMP. E. coli catabolite activator protein
    613..705     -  CDS            lacI (fragment): lac repressor; lacI; The lac repressor binds to the lac operator to inhibit transcription in E. coli. This inhibition can be relieved by adding lactose or isopropyl-β-D-thiogalactopyranoside (IPTG).
    888..1476    -  rep_origin     ori: high-copy-number ColE1/pMB1/pBR322/pUC origin of replication
   1647..2507    -  CDS            AmpR: β-lactamase; bla; confers resistance to ampicillin, carbenicillin, and related antibiotics
   2508..2612    -  promoter       AmpR promoter: bla
   2639..2689    +  misc_feature   bom (fragment): basis of mobility region from pBR322
   2717..3145    -  rep_origin     f1 ori (sequence partly withheld): f1 bacteriophage origin of replication; arrow indicates direction of (+) strand synthesis
   3149..3306    -  CDS            lacZα (fragment): LacZα fragment of β-galactosidase; lacZ fragment
   3309..2       +  promoter       T7 promoter (across the origin): promoter for bacteriophage T7 RNA polymerase
>Addgene plasmid #160219 | pGEM-T Easy-AtpU6-29 | addgene full sequence | sequence record 315319 | Addgene NGS Result
GGGCGAATTGGGCCCGACGTCGCATGCTCCCGGCCGCCATGGCGGCCGCGGGAATTCGATAATGGTCTCA
GGAGTTAATCCAAACTACTGCAGCCTGACAGACAAATGAGGATGCAAACAATTTTAAAGTTTATCTAACG
CTAGCTGTTTTGTTTCTTCTCTCTGGTGCACCAACGACGGCGTTTTCTCAATCATAAAGAGGCTTGTTTT
ACTTAAGGCCAATAATGTTGATGGATCGAAAGAAGAGGGCTTTTAATAAACGAGCCCGTTTAAGCTGTAA
ACGATGTCAAAAACATCCCACATCGTTCAGTTGAAAATAGAAGCTCTGTTTATATATTGGTAGAGTCGAC
TAAGAGATTGAGAGACCAATATCACTAGTGAATTCGCGGCCGCCTGCAGGTCGACCATATGGGAGAGCTC
CCAACGCGTTGGATGCATAGCTTGAGTATTCTATAGTGTCACCTAAATAGCTTGGCGTAATCATGGTCAT
AGCTGTTTCCTGTGTGAAATTGTTATCCGCTCACAATTCCACACAACATACGAGCCGGAAGCATAAAGTG
TAAAGCCTGGGGTGCCTAATGAGTGAGCTAACTCACATTAATTGCGTTGCGCTCACTGCCCGCTTTCCAG
TCGGGAAACCTGTCGTGCCAGCTGCATTAATGAATCGGCCAACGCGCGGGGAGAGGCGGTTTGCGTATTG
GGCGCTCTTCCGCTTCCTCGCTCACTGACTCGCTGCGCTCGGTCGTTCGGCTGCGGCGAGCGGTATCAGC
TCACTCAAAGGCGGTAATACGGTTATCCACAGAATCAGGGGATAACGCAGGAAAGAACATGTGAGCAAAA
GGCCAGCAAAAGGCCAGGAACCGTAAAAAGGCCGCGTTGCTGGCGTTTTTCCATAGGCTCCGCCCCCCTG
ACGAGCATCACAAAAATCGACGCTCAAGTCAGAGGTGGCGAAACCCGACAGGACTATAAAGATACCAGGC
GTTTCCCCCTGGAAGCTCCCTCGTGCGCTCTCCTGTTCCGACCCTGCCGCTTACCGGATACCTGTCCGCC
TTTCTCCCTTCGGGAAGCGTGGCGCTTTCTCATAGCTCACGCTGTAGGTATCTCAGTTCGGTGTAGGTCG
TTCGCTCCAAGCTGGGCTGTGTGCACGAACCCCCCGTTCAGCCCGACCGCTGCGCCTTATCCGGTAACTA
TCGTCTTGAGTCCAACCCGGTAAGACACGACTTATCGCCACTGGCAGCAGCCACTGGTAACAGGATTAGC
AGAGCGAGGTATGTAGGCGGTGCTACAGAGTTCTTGAAGTGGTGGCCTAACTACGGCTACACTAGAAGAA
CAGTATTTGGTATCTGCGCTCTGCTGAAGCCAGTTACCTTCGGAAAAAGAGTTGGTAGCTCTTGATCCGG
CAAACAAACCACCGCTGGTAGCGGTGGTTTTTTTGTTTGCAAGCAGCAGATTACGCGCAGAAAAAAAGGA
TCTCAAGAAGATCCTTTGATCTTTTCTACGGGGTCTGACGCTCAGTGGAACGAAAACTCACGTTAAGGGA
TTTTGGTCATGAGATTATCAAAAAGGATCTTCACCTAGATCCTTTTAAATTAAAAATGAAGTTTTAAATC
AATCTAAAGTATATATGAGTAAACTTGGTCTGACAGTTACCAATGCTTAATCAGTGAGGCACCTATCTCA
GCGATCTGTCTATTTCGTTCATCCATAGTTGCCTGACTCCCCGTCGTGTAGATAACTACGATACGGGAGG
GCTTACCATCTGGCCCCAGTGCTGCAATGATACCGCGAGACCCACGCTCACCGGCTCCAGATTTATCAGC
AATAAACCAGCCAGCCGGAAGGGCCGAGCGCAGAAGTGGTCCTGCAACTTTATCCGCCTCCATCCAGTCT
ATTAATTGTTGCCGGGAAGCTAGAGTAAGTAGTTCGCCAGTTAATAGTTTGCGCAACGTTGTTGCCATTG
CTACAGGCATCGTGGTGTCACGCTCGTCGTTTGGTATGGCTTCATTCAGCTCCGGTTCCCAACGATCAAG
GCGAGTTACATGATCCCCCATGTTGTGCAAAAAAGCGGTTAGCTCCTTCGGTCCTCCGATCGTTGTCAGA
AGTAAGTTGGCCGCAGTGTTATCACTCATGGTTATGGCAGCACTGCATAATTCTCTTACTGTCATGCCAT
CCGTAAGATGCTTTTCTGTGACTGGTGAGTACTCAACCAAGTCATTCTGAGAATAGTGTATGCGGCGACC
GAGTTGCTCTTGCCCGGCGTCAATACGGGATAATACCGCGCCACATAGCAGAACTTTAAAAGTGCTCATC
ATTGGAAAACGTTCTTCGGGGCGAAAACTCTCAAGGATCTTACCGCTGTTGAGATCCAGTTCGATGTAAC
CCACTCGTGCACCCAACTGATCTTCAGCATCTTTTACTTTCACCAGCGTTTCTGGGTGAGCAAAAACAGG
AAGGCAAAATGCCGCAAAAAAGGGAATAAGGGCGACACGGAAATGTTGAATACTCATACTCTTCCTTTTT
CAATATTATTGAAGCATTTATCAGGGTTATTGTCTCATGAGCGGATACATATTTGAATGTATTTAGAAAA
ATAAACAAATAGGGGTTCCGCGCACATTTCCCCGAAAAGTGCCACCTGATGCGGTGTGAAATACCGCACA
GATGCGTAAGGAGAAAATACCGCATCAGGAAATTGTAAGCGTTAATATTTTGTTAAAATTCGCGTTAAAT
TTTTGTTAAATCAGCTCATTTTTTAACCAATAGGCCGAAATCGGCAAAATCCCTTATAAATCAAAAGAAT
AGACCGAGATAGGGT
[37 nt withheld, positions 2816-2852]
AAAGAACGTGGACTCCAACGTCAAAGG
[49 nt withheld, positions 2880-2928]
T
[91 nt withheld, positions 2930-3020]
G
[124 nt withheld, positions 3022-3145]
CCATTCGCCATTCAGGCTGCGCAACTGTTGGGAAGGGCGATCGGTGCGGGCCTCTTCGCTATTACGCCAG
CTGGCGAAAGGGGGATGTGCTGCAAGGCGATTAAGTTGGGTAACGCCAGGGTTTTCCCAGTCACGACGTT
GTAAAACGACGGCCAGTGAATTGTAATACGACTCACTATA
